Addgene plasmid #139494: pVW284
Purpose: Expression vector for the PP7-GFP protein in S. cerevisiae
Depositing lab: Serge Pelet. Depositing organization: Universite de Lausanne (UNIL). Publication: Single-particle imaging of stress-promoters induction reveals the interplay between MAPK signaling, chromatin and transcription factors. Wosika V, Pelet S. Nat Commun. 2020 Jun 23;11(1):3171. doi: 10.1038/s41467-020-16943-w. PubMed 32576833.
Backbone
  Vector backbone: pSIVURA
  Backbone size w/o insert (bp): 3861
  Vector type: Yeast Expression
  Selectable markers: URA3
Growth in bacteria
  Bacterial resistance: Ampicillin, 100 μg/mL
  Growth temperature: 37°C
  Growth strain: DH5alpha
  Copy number: High Copy
Gene/Insert
  Gene/Insert name: pADH1 PP7∆FG-GFPenvy tCYC1
  Species: S. cerevisiae (budding yeast)
  Insert size (bp): 2866
  Mutation: ∆FG
  Promoter: pADH1
  Cloning method: Restriction Enzyme; 5′ cloning site SacI (unknown if destroyed); 3′ cloning site XbaI (unknown if destroyed)
  Sequencing primers: 5′ T7; 3′ T3
Resource information
  A portion of this plasmid was derived from a plasmid made by: Modified from Addgene #35194
Terms and licenses: Academic/Nonprofit Terms; Industry Terms: Not Available to Industry
How to cite: pVW284 was a gift from Serge Pelet (Addgene plasmid # 139494 ; http://n2t.net/addgene:139494 ; RRID:Addgene_139494)
