[The description below was written by a language model from this plasmid's Addgene catalogue record and pLannotate feature annotations shown in this document.]
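Description:
pVW284 is a yeast expression plasmid built on the pSIVURA backbone for producing a PP7 coat protein–GFP fusion in Saccharomyces cerevisiae. It is propagated in E. coli as a high-copy plasmid through a ColE1/pUC-type origin with ampicillin resistance (AmpR, β-lactamase). No yeast replication origin or centromere appears in the feature table, and a fragment of URA3 promoter sequence lies beside the marker cassette. Both points fit an integrating design, although the record does not state the integration strategy. Yeast selection relies on a URA3 coding sequence driven by the Ashbya gossypii TEF promoter and terminator. This cassette is flanked by two loxP sites in the same orientation, so Cre recombinase could in principle excise the marker.

The payload, cloned between SacI and XbaI and bracketed by T7 and T3 primer sites, is an ADH1 promoter–PP7∆FG–GFPenvy–CYC1 terminator cassette. The constitutive ADH1 promoter drives the bacteriophage PP7 coat protein carrying the ∆FG mutation, fused at its C-terminus to GFP. The automated annotation labels the fluorescent protein as superfolder GFP, whereas the catalogue names the variant GFPenvy. The annotated ADH1 promoter is preceded by further yeast sequence matching a predicted S. cerevisiae open reading frame, which probably belongs to the upstream region cloned with the promoter. The PP7 coat protein binds its cognate RNA stem-loops, so the fluorescent fusion accumulates on transcripts that carry PP7 binding sites and makes them visible in live cells. In line with the associated publication, the plasmid is used for live single-cell imaging of transcription from stress-responsive promoters. It was modified from an earlier deposited plasmid.
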