Features (pLannotate 1.2.2; 17 found; start..end, strand, type, name):
    211..327     +  promoter       URA3 promoter (fragment): S. cerevisiae URA3
    327..346     -  CDS            lacZα (fragment): LacZα fragment of β-galactosidase; lacZ fragment
    391..424     -  protein_bind   loxP: Cre-mediated recombination occurs in the 8-bp core sequence (GCATACAT). Cre recombinase
    461..804     +  promoter       TEF promoter: Ashbya gossypii TEF promoter
    823..1611    +  CDS            URA3: PYRF_YEAST - Experimental evidence at protein level: Swiss-Prot protein existence level 1. From Saccharomyces cerevisiae (strain ATCC 204508 / S288c) (Baker's yeast).
   1623..1820    +  terminator     TEF terminator: Ashbya gossypii TEF terminator
   1844..1877    -  protein_bind   loxP: Cre-mediated recombination occurs in the 8-bp core sequence (GCATACAT). Cre recombinase
   1878..1896    +  promoter       T7 promoter: promoter for bacteriophage T7 RNA polymerase
   1958..2296    +  CDS            YO085_YEAST: Protein predicted: Swiss-Prot protein existence level 4. From Saccharomyces cerevisiae (strain ATCC 204508 / S288c) (Baker's yeast).
   2661..3365    +  promoter       ADH1 promoter: S. cerevisiae ADH1; promoter for alcohol dehydrogenase 1
   3388..3750    +  CDS            COAT_BPPP7: Experimental evidence at protein level: Swiss-Prot protein existence level 1. Forms the phage shell; binds to the phage RNA. From Pseudomonas phage PP7 (Bacteriophage PP7).
   3787..4500    +  CDS            Superfolder GFP: Superfolder GFP is a basic (constitutively fluorescent) green fluorescent protein published in 2005, derived from Aequorea victoria. It is reported to be a very rapidly-maturing weak dimer.
   4519..4766    +  terminator     CYC1 terminator: S. cerevisiae CYC1; transcription terminator for CYC1
   4789..4807    -  promoter       T3 promoter: promoter for bacteriophage T3 RNA polymerase
   5095..5683    -  rep_origin     ori: high-copy-number ColE1/pMB1/pBR322/pUC origin of replication
   5854..6714    -  CDS            AmpR: β-lactamase; bla; confers resistance to ampicillin, carbenicillin, and related antibiotics
   6715..49      -  promoter       AmpR promoter (across the origin): bla
>Addgene plasmid #139494 | pVW284 | addgene full sequence | sequence record 275626 | Addgene NGS Result
ATATTATTGAAGCATTTATCAGGGTTATTGTCTCATGAGCGGATACATATTTGAAGTATCGTTCGAATTA
ATTAACGTGATGATATTTCATAAATAATGTAATTCTATATATGTTAATTACCTTTTTTGCGAGGCATATT
TATGGTGAAGGATAAGTTTTGACCATCAAAGAAGGTTAATGTGGCTGTGGTTTCAGGGTCCATAATGCTT
TTCAATTCATCTTTTTTTTTTTTGTTCTTTTTTTTGATTCCGGTTTCTTTGAAATTTTTTTGATTCGGTA
ATCTCCGAGCAGAAGGAAGAACGAAGGAAGGAGCACAGACTTAGATTTGTAAAACGACGGCCAGTGCATG
CGTATCGGACGTCTCCCTTCATGGTCATAGCTGTTTCCTGATAACTTCGTATAATGTATGCTATACGAAG
TTATTAGCTTGCCTCGTCCCCGCCGGGTCACCCGGCGAGCGACATGGAGGCCCAGAATACCCTCCTTGAC
AGTCTTGACGTGCGCAGCTCAGGGGCATGATGTGACTGTCGCCCGTACATTTAGCCCATACATCCCCATG
TATAATCATTTGCATCCATACATTTTGATGGCCGCACGGCGCGAAGCAAAAATTACGGCTCCTCGCTCCA
GACCTGCGAGCAGGGAAACGCTCCCCTCACAGACGCGTTGAATTGTCCCCACGCCGCGCCCCTGTAGAGA
AATATAAAAGGTTAGGATTTGCCACTGAGGTTCTTCTTTCATATACTTCCTTTTAAAATCTTGCTAGGAT
ACAGTTCTCACATCACATCCGAACATAAACAACCATGACAGTCAACACTAATACCTATAGTGAGAGAGCA
GAAACTCATGCCTCACCAGTAGCACAGCGATTATTTCGATTAATGGAACTGAAGAAAACCAATTTATGTG
CATCAATTGACGTTGATACCACTAAGGAGTTCCTTGAATTAATTGATAAATTAGGTCCTTATGTATGCTT
AATCAAGACTCATATTGATATAATCAATGATTTTTCCTATGAATCCACTATTGAACCATTATTAGAACTT
TCACGTAAACATCAATTTATGATTTTTGAAGATAGAAAATTTGCTGATATTGGTAATACCGTAAAGAAAC
AATATATTGGTGGAGTTTATAAAATTAGTAGTTGGGCAGATATTACCAATGCTCATGGTGTCACTGGGAA
TGGAGTGGTTGAAGGATTAAAACAGGGAGCTAAAGAAACCACCACCAACCAAGAGCCAAGAGGGTTATTG
ATGTTAGCTGAATTATCATCAGTGGGATCATTAGCATACGGAGAATATTCTCAAAAAACTGTTGAAATTG
CTAAATCCGATAAGGAATTTGTTATTGGATTTATTGCCCAACGTGATATGGGTGGCCAAGAAGAAGGATT
TGATTGGCTTATTATGACACCTGGAGTTGGATTAGATGATAAAGGTGATGGATTAGGACAACAATATAGA
ACTGTTGATGAAGTTGTTAGCACTGGAACTGATATTATCATTGTTGGTAGAGGATTGTTTGGTAAAGGAA
GAGATCCAGATATTGAAGGTAAAAGGTATAGAAATGCTGGTTGGAATGCTTATTTGAAAAAGACTGGCCA
ATTATAATCAGTACTGACAATAAAAAGATTCTTGTTTTCAAGAACTTGTCATTTGTATAGTTTTTTTATA
TTGTAGTTGTTCTATTTTAATCAAATGTTAGCGTGATTTATATTTTTTTTCGCCTCGACATCATCTGCCC
AGATGCGAAGTTAAGTGCGCAGAAAGTAATATCATGCGTCAATCGTATGTGAATGCTGGTCGCTATACTG
CTGTCGATTCGATACTAACGCCGATAACTTCGTATAATGTATGCTATACGAAGTTATTAATACGACTCAC
TATAGGGCGAATTGGAGCTCGCCGGGATCGAAGAAATGATGGTAAATGAAATAGGAAATCAAGGAGCATG
AAGGCAAAAGACAAATATAAGGGTCGAACGAAAAATAAAGTGAAAAGTGTTGATATGATGTATTTGGCTT
TGCGGCGCCGAAAAAACGAGTTTACGCAATTGCACAATCATGCTGACTCTGTGGCGGACCCGCGCTCTTG
CCGGCCCGGCGATAACGCTGGGCGTGAGGCTGTGCCCGGCGGAGTTTTTTGCGCCTGCATTTTCCAAGGT
TTACCCTGCGCTAAGGGGCGAGATTGGAGAAGCAATAAGAATGCCGGTTGGGGTTGCGATGATGACGACC
ACGACAACTGGTGTCATTATTTAAGTTGCCGAAAGAACCTGAGTGCATTTGCAACATGAGTATACTAGAA
GAATGAGCCAAGACTTGCGAGACGCGAGTTTGCCGGTGGTGCGAACAATAGAGCGACCATGACCTTGAAG
GTGAGACGCGCATAACCGCTAGAGTACTTTGAAGAGGAAACAGCAATAGGGTTGCTACCAGTATAAATAG
ACAGGTACATACAACACTGGAAATGGTTGTCTGTTTGAGTACGCTTTCAATTCATTTGGGTGTGCACTTT
ATTATGTTACAATATGGAAGGGAACTTTACACTTCTCCTATGCACATATATTAATTAAAGTCCAATGCTA
GTAGAGAAGGGGGGTAACACCCCTCCGCGCTCTTTTCCGATTTTTTTCTAAACCGTGGAATATTTCGGAT
ATCCTTTTGTTGTTTCCGGGTGTACAATATGGACTTCCTCTTTTCTGGCAACCAAACCCATACATCGGGA
TTCCTATAATACCTTCGTTGGTCTCCCTAACATGTAGGTGGCGGAGGGGAGATATACAATAGAACAGATA
CCAGACAAGACATAATGGGCTAAACAAGACTACACCAATTACACTGCCTCATTGATGGTGGTACATAACG
AACTAATACTGTAGCCCTAGACTTGATAGCCATCATCATATCGAAGTTTCACTACCCTTTTTCCATTTGC
CATCTATTGAAGTAATAATAGGCGCATGCAACTTCTTTTCTTTTTTTTTCTTTTCTCTCTCCCCCGTTGT
TGTCTCACCATATCCGCAATGACAAAAAAATGATGGAAGACACTAAAGGAAAAAATTAACGACAAAGACA
GCACCAACAGATGTCGTTGTTCCAGAGCTGATGAGGGGTATCTCGAAGCACACGAAACTTTTTCCTTCCT
TCATTCACGCACACTACTCTCTAATGAGCAACGGTATACGGCCTTCCTTCCAGTTACTTGAATTTGAAAT
AAAAAAAAGTTTGCTGTCTTGCTATCAAGTATAAATAGACCTGCAATTATTAATCTTTTGTTTCCTCGTC
ATTGTTCTCGTTCCCTTTCTTCCTTGTTTCTTTTTCTGCACAATATTTCAAGCTATACCAAGCATACAAT
CAACTCCAAGCTGGCCGCTCTAGAATGTCCAAAACCATCGTTCTTTCGGTCGGCGAGGCTACTCGCACTC
TGACTGAGATCCAGTCCACCGCAGACCGTCAGATATTTGAAGAGAAGGTCGGGCCTCTGGTGGGTCGGCT
GCGCCTCACGGCTTCGCTCCGTCAAAACGGAGCCAAGACCGCGTATCGCGTCAACCTAAAACTGGATCAG
GCGGACGTGGTTGATACTAGTCTTCCGAAAGTGCGCTACACTCAGGTATGGTCGCACGACGTGACAATCG
TTGCGAATAGCACCGAGGCCTCGCGCAAATCGTTGTACGATTTGACCAAGTCCCTCGTCGCGACCTCGCA
GGTCGAGGATCTTGTCGTCAACCTTGTGCCGCTGGGCCGTGGTTCCCCTGGGCTGCAGGAGTTCGACATC
AAGCTTATGTCTAAAGGCGAGGAATTGTTTACAGGTGTAGTTCCTATTTTGGTCGAACTAGATGGAGATG
TCAACGGTCATAAGTTTTCTGTACGTGGTGAAGGCGAAGGTGATGCTACTAATGGCAAACTGACTCTGAA
GTTCATCTGTACGACCGGAAAATTGCCAGTTCCATGGCCTACATTAGTAACAACATTATGTTACGGAGTT
CAATGCTTTGCTAGATACCCAGATCACATGAAGCAGCATGACTTTTTCAAAAGTGCTATGCCAGAAGGTT
ATGTGCAGGAGAGAACTATCTCCTTCAAAGATGATGGTACTTATAAGACAAGAGCAGAGGTAAAGTTTGA
AGGCGATACATTGGTTAATAGAATTGAGCTTAAAGGCATTGATTTTAAGGAAGATGGGAATATCCTCGGA
CATAAACTTGAATACAATTTCAATTCACATAATGTTTATATCACAGCAGATAAACAAAAGAATGGTATAA
AAGCGAACTTTAAGACAAGACATAACGTGGAAGATGGTAGCGTCCAATTAGCCGACCATTACCAACAAAA
CACTCCTATCGGGGACGGGCCAGTTCTCCTTCCAGACAACCACTACCTATCAACCCAATCTGTTCTATCT
AAAGACCCTAATGAAAAACGAGATCACATGGTCTTGTTAGAGTTCGTGACTGCCGCTGGTATAACATTAG
GAATGGACGAATTGTACAAATAAGGATCCTAACTCGAGTCATGTAATTAGTTATGTCACGCTTACATTCA
CGCCCTCCCCCCACATCCGCTCTAACCGAAAAGGAAGGAGTTAGACAACCTGAAGTCTAGGTCCCTATTT
ATTTTTTTATAGTTATGTTAGTATTAAGAACGTTATTTATATTTCAAATTTTTCTTTTTTTTCTGTACAG
ACGCGTGTACGCATGTAACATTATACTGAAAACCTTGCTTGAGAAGGTTTTGGGACGCTCGAAGGCTTTA
ATTTGCGGCCGGTACCCAGCTTTTGTTCCCTTTAGTGAGGGTTAATTTCCTGAAAACTGTATTATAAGTA
AATGCATGTATACTAAACTCACAAATTAGAGCTTCAATTTAATTATATCAGTTATTACGCGGGAATCTCG
GTCGTAATGATTTCTATAATGACGAAAAAAAAAAAATTGGAAAGAAAATGCTTCATGGCCTTTATAAAAA
GGAACTATCCAATACCTCGCCAGAACCAAGTAACAGTATTTTACGGGGCACAAATCAAGAACAATAAGAC
AGGACTGTAAAGATGGACGCATTTAATTAATTCGAAGGCCGCGTTGCTGGCGTTTTTCCATAGGCTCCGC
CCCCCTGACGAGCATCACAAAAATCGACGCTCAAGTCAGAGGTGGCGAAACCCGACAGGACTATAAAGAT
ACCAGGCGTTTCCCCCTGGAAGCTCCCTCGTGCGCTCTCCTGTTCCGACCCTGCCGCTTACCGGATACCT
GTCCGCCTTTCTCCCTTCGGGAAGCGTGGCGCTTTCTCATAGCTCACGCTGTAGGTATCTCAGTTCGGTG
TAGGTCGTTCGCTCCAAGCTGGGCTGTGTGCACGAACCCCCCGTTCAGCCCGACCGCTGCGCCTTATCCG
GTAACTATCGTCTTGAGTCCAACCCGGTAAGACACGACTTATCGCCACTGGCAGCAGCCACTGGTAACAG
GATTAGCAGAGCGAGGTATGTAGGCGGTGCTACAGAGTTCTTGAAGTGGTGGCCTAACTACGGCTACACT
AGAAGAACAGTATTTGGTATCTGCGCTCTGCTGAAGCCAGTTACCTTCGGAAAAAGAGTTGGTAGCTCTT
GATCCGGCAAACAAACCACCGCTGGTAGCGGTGGTTTTTTTGTTTGCAAGCAGCAGATTACGCGCAGAAA
AAAAGGATCTCAAGAAGATCCTTTGATCTTTTCTACGGGGTCTGACGCTCAGTGGAACGAAAACTCACGT
TAAGGGATTTTGGTCATGAGATTATCAAAAAGGATCTTCACCTAGATCCTTTTAAATTAAAAATGAAGTT
TTAAATCAATCTAAAGTATATATGAGTAAACTTGGTCTGACAGTTACCAATGCTTAATCAGTGAGGCACC
TATCTCAGCGATCTGTCTATTTCGTTCATCCATAGTTGCCTGACTCCCCGTCGTGTAGATAACTACGATA
CGGGAGGGCTTACCATCTGGCCCCAGTGCTGCAATGATACCGCGAGACCCACGCTCACCGGCTCCAGATT
TATCAGCAATAAACCAGCCAGCCGGAAGGGCCGAGCGCAGAAGTGGTCCTGCAACTTTATCCGCCTCCAT
CCAGTCTATTAATTGTTGCCGGGAAGCTAGAGTAAGTAGTTCGCCAGTTAATAGTTTGCGCAACGTTGTT
GCCATTGCTACAGGCATCGTGGTGTCACGCTCGTCGTTTGGTATGGCTTCATTCAGCTCCGGTTCCCAAC
GATCAAGGCGAGTTACATGATCCCCCATGTTGTGCAAAAAAGCGGTTAGCTCCTTCGGTCCTCCGATCGT
TGTCAGAAGTAAGTTGGCCGCAGTGTTATCACTCATGGTTATGGCAGCACTGCATAATTCTCTTACTGTC
ATGCCATCCGTAAGATGCTTTTCTGTGACTGGTGAGTACTCAACCAAGTCATTCTGAGAATAGTGTATGC
GGCGACCGAGTTGCTCTTGCCCGGCGTCAATACGGGATAATACCGCGCCACATAGCAGAACTTTAAAAGT
GCTCATCATTGGAAAACGTTCTTCGGGGCGAAAACTCTCAAGGATCTTACCGCTGTTGAGATCCAGTTCG
ATGTAACCCACTCGTGCACCCAACTGATCTTCAGCATCTTTTACTTTCACCAGCGTTTCTGGGTGAGCAA
AAACAGGAAGGCAAAATGCCGCAAAAAAGGGAATAAGGGCGACACGGAAATGTTGAATACTCATACTCTT
CCTTTTTCA
